Addgene plasmid #41391: pLEX_306
Purpose: (Empty Backbone) Constitutive lentiviral expression, SV40-puro; PGK-gateway-V5 tag
Depositing lab: David Root. Depositing organization: Broad Institute.
Backbone
  Vector backbone: pLKO
  Backbone size (bp): 9308
  Vector type: Mammalian Expression, Lentiviral ; Gateway Destination vector
  Promoter: PGK
  Selectable markers: Puromycin
  Tag / fusion protein: V5 (C terminal on backbone)
Growth in bacteria
  Bacterial resistance: Chloramphenicol and Ampicillin, 25 & 100 μg/mL
  Growth temperature: 30°C
  Growth strain: ccdB Survival
  Growth instructions: ccdB resistant bacteria. 30C for liquid culture. 37C for plates.
  Copy number: High Copy
Gene/Insert
  Cloning method: Gateway Cloning
  Sequencing primers: 5′ hPGK-F (GTGTTCCGCATTCTGCAAG); 3′ WPRE-R
Terms and licenses: Academic/Nonprofit Terms; Industry Terms: Not Available to Industry
Depositor comments: Plasmid for constitutive lentiviral expression. There is a C-terminal V5 tag followed by a stop codon directly after the Gateway sequence. Alternate plasmid names: pLX306, SV40-puro; PGK-gateway-V5 tag
How to cite: pLEX_306 was a gift from David Root (Addgene plasmid # 41391 ; http://n2t.net/addgene:41391 ; RRID:Addgene_41391)
