[The description below was written by a language model from this plasmid's Addgene catalogue record and pLannotate feature annotations shown in this document.]
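Description:
pLEX_306 (also called pLX306) is an empty, 9,308 bp lentiviral Gateway destination vector built on the pLKO backbone and intended for constitutive expression of open reading frames in mammalian cells. In bacteria it replicates from a high-copy ColE1/pUC-type origin and carries ampicillin resistance on the backbone; an f1 origin is also present. The unrecombined Gateway cassette additionally provides chloramphenicol resistance and encodes the ccdB toxin, so the empty vector must be maintained in a ccdB-tolerant strain.

The viral portion has a self-inactivating layout. An RSV promoter fused to a truncated HIV-1 5' LTR drives genomic RNA production in packaging cells, followed by the Ψ packaging signal with a gag fragment, the Rev response element for nuclear export, and, at the far end, a ΔU3 3' LTR with a downstream SV40 polyadenylation signal. Between the LTRs are two expression units. The first is an SV40 early promoter driving puromycin N-acetyltransferase for selection of transduced cells. After a cPPT/CTS element, which aids nuclear import of the viral genome, the human PGK promoter sits upstream of the attR1–CmR–ccdB–attR2 cassette. An LR recombination with an entry clone replaces this cassette with the gene of interest, and loss of ccdB allows counterselection of recombinants in standard strains. Directly after attR2 lies a V5 epitope followed by a stop codon, so an ORF lacking its own stop codon is expressed as a C-terminal V5 fusion. A WPRE downstream enhances transcript stability and expression. The vector is suited to producing stable, puromycin-selected cell populations that express tagged proteins from a moderate, broadly active promoter.
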