Features (pLannotate 1.2.2; 36 found; start..end, strand, type, name):
    293..656     -  CDS            HIV-1 gag (fragment): gag protein from human immunodeficiency virus 1; gag
    640..765     -  misc_feature   HIV-1 Ψ: packaging signal of human immunodeficiency virus type 1
    812..992     -  LTR            5' LTR (truncated): truncated 5' long terminal repeat (LTR) from HIV-1
    993..1219    -  promoter       RSV promoter: Rous sarcoma virus enhancer/promoter
   1247..1265    -  promoter       T3 promoter: promoter for bacteriophage T3 RNA polymerase
   1310..1326    -  protein_bind   lac operator: The lac repressor binds to the lac operator to inhibit transcription in E. coli. This inhibition can be relieved by adding lactose or isopropyl-β-D-thiogalactopyranoside (IPTG). lac repressor encoded by lacI
   1334..1364    -  promoter       lac promoter: promoter for the E. coli lac operon
   1379..1400    -  protein_bind   CAP binding site: CAP binding activates transcription in the presence of cAMP. E. coli catabolite activator protein
   1413..1505    -  CDS            lacI (fragment): lac repressor; lacI; The lac repressor binds to the lac operator to inhibit transcription in E. coli. This inhibition can be relieved by adding lactose or isopropyl-β-D-thiogalactopyranoside (IPTG).
   1688..2276    -  rep_origin     ori: high-copy-number ColE1/pMB1/pBR322/pUC origin of replication
   2447..3307    -  CDS            AmpR: β-lactamase; bla; confers resistance to ampicillin, carbenicillin, and related antibiotics
   3308..3412    -  promoter       AmpR promoter: bla
   3465..3893    -  rep_origin     f1 ori (sequence partly withheld): f1 bacteriophage origin of replication; arrow indicates direction of (+) strand synthesis
   3898..4053    -  CDS            lacZα (fragment): LacZα fragment of β-galactosidase; lacZ fragment
   4061..4079    +  promoter       T7 promoter: promoter for bacteriophage T7 RNA polymerase
   4100..4235    -  rep_origin     SV40 ori: SV40 origin of replication
   4275..4396    -  polyA_signal   SV40 poly(A) signal: SV40 polyadenylation signal
   4474..4707    -  LTR            3' LTR (ΔU3): self-inactivating 3' long terminal repeat (LTR) from HIV-1
   4709..4728    -  misc_feature   cPPT/CTS (fragment): central polypurine tract and central termination sequence of HIV-1
   4779..5367    -  misc_feature   WPRE: woodchuck hepatitis virus posttranscriptional regulatory element
   5418..5459    -  CDS            V5 tag: epitope tag from simian virus 5
   5467..5591    +  protein_bind   attR2: mutant version of attR; recombination site for the Gateway® LR reaction LR Clonase™
   5635..5937    -  CDS            ccdB: CCDB_ECOLI - Also known as G, letB, letD. Experimental evidence at protein level: Swiss-Prot protein existence level 1. Toxic component of a type II toxin-antitoxin (TA) system, functioning in plasmid maintainence. Responsible for the post- segregational killing (PSK) of plasmid-free cells, also referred to as a plasmid addiction system. Half-life of over 2 hours. Cell killing by CcdB is accompanied by filamentation, defects in chromosome and plasmid segregation, defects in cell division, formation of anucleate cells, decreased DNA synthesis and plasmid loss. Interferes with the activity of DN
   5942..6100    -  CDS            ccdA (fragment): CCDA_ECO57 - Also known as H, letA. Experimental evidence at protein level: Swiss-Prot protein existence level 1. Antitoxin component of a type II toxin-antitoxin (TA) system which inhibits the post-segregational killing (PSK) of plasmid-free cells, also referred to as a plasmid addiction system. Binds to and blocks the activity of CcdB; will also remove bound CcdB protein from the CcdB-GyrA complex by forming a CcdA-CcdB complex, a process termed rejuvenation. Functions as a transcriptional corepressor for the ccdAB operon, repression also requires CcdB (By similarity). From Escherichia coli
   6279..6938    -  CDS            CmR: chloramphenicol acetyltransferase; cat; confers resistance to chloramphenicol
   6939..6968    -  promoter       cat promoter (fragment): promoter of the E. coli cat gene encoding chloramphenicol acetyltransferase
   6992..7022    -  promoter       lac UV5 promoter: E. coli lac promoter with an "up" mutation
   7047..7171    -  protein_bind   attR1: mutant version of attR; recombination site for the Gateway® LR reaction LR Clonase™
   7192..7692    -  promoter       hPGK promoter: human phosphoglycerate kinase 1 promoter
   7750..7867    -  misc_feature   cPPT/CTS: central polypurine tract and central termination sequence of HIV-1
   7916..8512    -  CDS            PuroR (fragment): puromycin N-acetyltransferase; pac from Streptomyces; confers resistance to puromycin
   8558..8693    -  rep_origin     SV40 ori: SV40 origin of replication
   8717..8788    -  promoter       SV40 promoter (fragment): SV40 enhancer and early promoter
   8789..8812    -  promoter       SV40 promoter (fragment): SV40 early promoter
   8819..8845    -  CDS            Rev (fragment): human immunodeficiency virus 1 (HIV-1) Rev protein; rev; enhances nuclear export of unspliced and incompletely spliced viral mRNAs
   9222..147     -  misc_feature   RRE (across the origin): The Rev response element (RRE) of HIV-1 allows for Rev-dependent mRNA export from the nucleus to the cytoplasm.
>Addgene plasmid #41391 | pLEX_306 | addgene full sequence | sequence record 473523 | Addgene NGS Result
TGCTGTTGCGCCTCAATAGCCCTCAGCAAATTGTTCTGCTGCTGCACTATACCAGACAATAATTGTCTGG
CCTGTACCGTCAGCGTCATTGACGCTGCGCCCATAGTGCTTCCTGCTGCTCCCAAGAACCCAAGGAACAA
AGCTCCTATTCCCACTGCTCTTTTTTCTCTCTGCACCACTCTTCTCTTTGCCTTGGTGGGTGCTACTCCT
AATGGTTCAATTTTTACTACTTTATATTTATATAATTCACTTCTCCAATTGTCCCTCATATCTCCTCCTC
CAGGTCTGAAGATCAGCGGCCGCTTGCTGTGCGGTGGTCTTACTTTTGTTTTGCTCTTCCTCTATCTTGT
CTAAAGCTTCCTTGGTGTCTTTTATCTCTATCCTTTGATGCACACAATAGAGGGTTGCTACTGTATTATA
TAATGATCTAAGTTCTTCTGATCCTGTCTGAAGGGATGGTTGTAGCTGTCCCAGTATTTGTCTACAGCCT
TCTGATGTTTCTAACAGGCCAGGATTAACTGCGAATCGTTCTAGCTCCCTGCTTGCCCATACTATATGTT
TTAATTTATATTTTTTCTTTCCCCCTGGCCTTAACCGAATTTTTTCCCATCGCGATCTAATTCTCCCCCG
CTTAATACTGACGCTCTCGCACCCATCTCTCTCCTTCTAGCCTCCGCTAGTCAAAATTTTTGGCGTACTC
ACCAGTCGCCGCCCCTCGCCTCTTGCCGTGCGCGCTTCAGCAAGCCGAGTCCTGCGTCGAGAGAGCTCCT
CTGGTTTCCCTTTCGCTTTCAAGTCCCTGTTCGGGCGCCACTGCTAGAGATTTTCCACACTGACTAAAAG
GGTCTGAGGGATCTCTAGTTACCAGAGTCACACAACAGACGGGCACACACTACTTGAAGCACTCAAGGCA
AGCTTTATTGAGGCTTAAGCAGTGGGTTCCCTAGTTAGCCAGAGAGCTCCCAGGCTCAGATCTGGTCTAA
CCAGAGAGACCCGTTTATGTATCGAGCTAGGCACTTAAATACAATATCTCTGCAATGCGGCAATTCAGTG
GTTCGTCCAATCCATGTCAGACCCGTCTGTTGCCTTCCTAATAAGGCACGATCGTACCACCTTACTTCCA
CCAATCGGCATGCACGGTGCTTTTTCTCTCCTTGTAAGGCATGTTGCTAACTCATCGTTACCATGTTGCA
AGACTACAAGAGTATTGCATAAGACTACATTAAGCTTGCAGCTCCAGCTTTTGTTCCCTTTAGTGAGGGT
TAATTGCGCGCTTGGCGTAATCATGGTCATAGCTGTTTCCTGTGTGAAATTGTTATCCGCTCACAATTCC
ACACAACATACGAGCCGGAAGCATAAAGTGTAAAGCCTGGGGTGCCTAATGAGTGAGCTAACTCACATTA
ATTGCGTTGCGCTCACTGCCCGCTTTCCAGTCGGGAAACCTGTCGTGCCAGCTGCATTAATGAATCGGCC
AACGCGCGGGGAGAGGCGGTTTGCGTATTGGGCGCTCTTCCGCTTCCTCGCTCACTGACTCGCTGCGCTC
GGTCGTTCGGCTGCGGCGAGCGGTATCAGCTCACTCAAAGGCGGTAATACGGTTATCCACAGAATCAGGG
GATAACGCAGGAAAGAACATGTGAGCAAAAGGCCAGCAAAAGGCCAGGAACCGTAAAAAGGCCGCGTTGC
TGGCGTTTTTCCATAGGCTCCGCCCCCCTGACGAGCATCACAAAAATCGACGCTCAAGTCAGAGGTGGCG
AAACCCGACAGGACTATAAAGATACCAGGCGTTTCCCCCTGGAAGCTCCCTCGTGCGCTCTCCTGTTCCG
ACCCTGCCGCTTACCGGATACCTGTCCGCCTTTCTCCCTTCGGGAAGCGTGGCGCTTTCTCATAGCTCAC
GCTGTAGGTATCTCAGTTCGGTGTAGGTCGTTCGCTCCAAGCTGGGCTGTGTGCACGAACCCCCCGTTCA
GCCCGACCGCTGCGCCTTATCCGGTAACTATCGTCTTGAGTCCAACCCGGTAAGACACGACTTATCGCCA
CTGGCAGCAGCCACTGGTAACAGGATTAGCAGAGCGAGGTATGTAGGCGGTGCTACAGAGTTCTTGAAGT
GGTGGCCTAACTACGGCTACACTAGAAGAACAGTATTTGGTATCTGCGCTCTGCTGAAGCCAGTTACCTT
CGGAAAAAGAGTTGGTAGCTCTTGATCCGGCAAACAAACCACCGCTGGTAGCGGTGGTTTTTTTGTTTGC
AAGCAGCAGATTACGCGCAGAAAAAAAGGATCTCAAGAAGATCCTTTGATCTTTTCTACGGGGTCTGACG
CTCAGTGGAACGAAAACTCACGTTAAGGGATTTTGGTCATGAGATTATCAAAAAGGATCTTCACCTAGAT
CCTTTTAAATTAAAAATGAAGTTTTAAATCAATCTAAAGTATATATGAGTAAACTTGGTCTGACAGTTAC
CAATGCTTAATCAGTGAGGCACCTATCTCAGCGATCTGTCTATTTCGTTCATCCATAGTTGCCTGACTCC
CCGTCGTGTAGATAACTACGATACGGGAGGGCTTACCATCTGGCCCCAGTGCTGCAATGATACCGCGAGA
CCCACGCTCACCGGCTCCAGATTTATCAGCAATAAACCAGCCAGCCGGAAGGGCCGAGCGCAGAAGTGGT
CCTGCAACTTTATCCGCCTCCATCCAGTCTATTAATTGTTGCCGGGAAGCTAGAGTAAGTAGTTCGCCAG
TTAATAGTTTGCGCAACGTTGTTGCCATTGCTACAGGCATCGTGGTGTCACGCTCGTCGTTTGGTATGGC
TTCATTCAGCTCCGGTTCCCAACGATCAAGGCGAGTTACATGATCCCCCATGTTGTGCAAAAAAGCGGTT
AGCTCCTTCGGTCCTCCGATCGTTGTCAGAAGTAAGTTGGCCGCAGTGTTATCACTCATGGTTATGGCAG
CACTGCATAATTCTCTTACTGTCATGCCATCCGTAAGATGCTTTTCTGTGACTGGTGAGTACTCAACCAA
GTCATTCTGAGAATAGTGTATGCGGCGACCGAGTTGCTCTTGCCCGGCGTCAATACGGGATAATACCGCG
CCACATAGCAGAACTTTAAAAGTGCTCATCATTGGAAAACGTTCTTCGGGGCGAAAACTCTCAAGGATCT
TACCGCTGTTGAGATCCAGTTCGATGTAACCCACTCGTGCACCCAACTGATCTTCAGCATCTTTTACTTT
CACCAGCGTTTCTGGGTGAGCAAAAACAGGAAGGCAAAATGCCGCAAAAAAGGGAATAAGGGCGACACGG
AAATGTTGAATACTCATACTCTTCCTTTTTCAATATTATTGAAGCATTTATCAGGGTTATTGTCTCATGA
GCGGATACATATTTGAATGTATTTAGAAAAATAAACAAATAGGGGTTCCGCGCACATTTCCCCGAAAAGT
GCCACCTAAATTGTAAGCGTTAATATTTTGTTAAAATTCGCGTTAAATTTTTGTTAAATCAGCTCATTTT
TTAACCAATAGGCCGAAATCGGCAAAATCCCTTATAAATCAAAAGAATAGACCGAGATAGGGT
[37 nt withheld, positions 3564-3600]
AAAGAACGTGGACTCCAACGTCAAAGG
[49 nt withheld, positions 3628-3676]
T
[91 nt withheld, positions 3678-3768]
G
[124 nt withheld, positions 3770-3893]
CCCATTCGCCATTCAGGCTGCGCAACTGTTGGGAAGGGCGATCGGTGCGGGCCTCTTCGCTATTACGCCA
GCTGGCGAAAGGGGGATGTGCTGCAAGGCGATTAAGTTGGGTAACGCCAGGGTTTTCCCAGTCACGACGT
TGTAAAACGACGGCCAGTGAGCGCGCGTAATACGACTCACTATAGGGCGAATTGGGTACGTCCCTAGGCC
TCCAAAAAAGCCTCCTCACTACTTCTGGAATAGCTCAGAGGCCGAGGCGGCCTCGGCCTCTGCATAAATA
AAAAAAATTAGTCAGCCATGGGGCGGAGAATGGGCGGAACTGGGCGGAGTTAGGGGCGGGATGGGCGGAG
TTAGGGGCGGGATAGCTAGAGCCAGACATGATAAGATACATTGATGAGTTTGGACAAACCACAACTAGAA
TGCAGTGAAAAAAATGCTTTATTTGTGAAATTTGTGATGCTATTGCTTTATTTGTAACCATTATAAGCTG
CAATAAACAAGTTCCTCTCACTCTCTGATATTCATTTCTTTGCAAGTTATAAATACTGAATAATAAGATG
ACATGAACTACTATACGTACTGCTAGAGATTTTCCACACTGACTAAAAGGGTCTGAGGGATCTCTAGTTA
CCAGAGTCACACAACAGACGGGCACACACTACTTGAAGCACTCAAGGCAAGCTTTATTGAGGCTTAAGCA
GTGGGTTCCCTAGTTAGCCAGAGAGCTCCCAGGCTCAGATCTGGTCTAACCAGAGAGACCCAGTACAAGC
AAAAAGCAGATCTTGTCTTCGTTGGGAGTGAATTAGCCCTTCCAGTCCCCCCTTTTCTTTTAAAAAGTGG
CTAAGATCTACAGCTGCCTTGTAAGTCATTGGTCTTAAAGTCGACGCGGGGAGGCGGCCCAAAGGGAGAT
CCGACTCGTCTGAGGGCGAAGGCGAAGACGCGGAAGAGGCCGCAGAGCCGGCAGCAGGCCGCGGGAAGGA
AGGTCCGCTGGATTGAGGGCCGAAGGGACGTAGCAGAAGGACGTCCCGCGCAGAATCCAGGTGGCAACAC
AGGCGAGCAGCCAAGGAAAGGACGATGATTTCCCCGACAACACCACGGAATTGTCAGTGCCCAACAGCCG
AGCCCCTGTCCAGCAGCGGGCAAGGCAGGCGGCGATGAGTTCCGCCGTGGCAATAGGGAGGGGGAAAGCG
AAAGTCCCGGAAAGGAGCTGACAGGTGGTGGCAATGCCCCAACCAGTGGGGGTTGCGTCAGCAAACACAG
TGCACACCACGCCACGTTGCCTGACAACGGGCCACAACTCCTCATAAAGAGACAGCAACCAGGATTTATA
CAAGGAGGAGAAAATGAAAGCCATACGGGAAGCAATAGCATGATACAAAGGCATTAAAGCAGCGTATCCA
CATAGCGTAAAAGGAGCAACATAGTTAAGAATACCAGTCAATCTTTCACAAATTTTGTAATCCAGAGGTT
GATTGTCGACTTAACGCGTTGATTGTCGACTTAACCGGTACTAGTTCATTACTACGTAGAATCGAGACCG
AGGAGAGGGTTAGGGATAGGCTTACCGATATCAACCACTTTGTACAAGAAAGCTGAACGAGAAACGTAAA
ATGATATAAATATCAATATATTAAATTAGATTTTGCATAAAAAACAGACTACATAATACTGTAAAACACA
ACATATCCAGTCACTATGGTCGACCTGCAGACTGGCTGTGTATAAGGGAGCCTGACATTTATATTCCCCA
GAACATCAGGTTAATGGCGTTTTTGATGTCATTTTCGCGGTGGCTGAGATCAGCCACTTCTTCCCCGATA
ACGGAGACCGGCACACTGGCCATATCGGTGGTCATCATGCGCCAGCTTTCATCCCCGATATGCACCACCG
GGTAAAGTTCACGGGAGACTTTATCTGACAGCAGACGTGCACTGGCCAGGGGGATCACCATCCGTCGCCC
GGGCGTGTCAATAATATCACTCTGTACATCCACAAACAGACGATAACGGCTCTCTCTTTTATAGGTGTAA
ACCTTAAACTGCATTTCACCAGCCCCTGTTCTCGTCAGCAAAAGAGCCGTTCATTTCAATAAACCGGGCG
ACCTCAGCCATCCCTTCCTGATTTTCCGCTTTCCAGCGTTCGGCACGCAGACGACGGGCTTCATTCTGCA
TGGTTGTGCTTACCAGACCGGAGATATTGACATCATATATGCCTTGAGCAACTGATAGCTGTCGCTGTCA
ACTGTCACTGTAATACGCTGCTTCATAGCATACCTCTTTTTGACATACTTCGGGTATACATATCAGTATA
TATTCTTATACCGCAAAAATCAGCGCGCAAATACGCATACTGTTATCTGGCTTTTAGTAAGCCGGATCCA
GATCTTTACGCCCCGCCCTGCCACTCATCGCAGTACTGTTGTAATTCATTAAGCATTCTGCCGACATGGA
AGCCATCACAAACGGCATGATGAACCTGAATCGCCAGCGGCATCAGCACCTTGTCGCCTTGCGTATAATA
TTTGCCCATGGTGAAAACGGGGGCGAAGAAGTTGTCCATATTGGCCACGTTTAAATCAAAACTGGTGAAA
CTCACCCAGGGATTGGCTGAGACGAAAAACATATTCTCAATAAACCCTTTAGGGAAATAGGCCAGGTTTT
CACCGTAACACGCCACATCTTGCGAATATATGTGTAGAAACTGCCGGAAATCGTCGTGGTATTCACTCCA
GAGCGATGAAAACGTTTCAGTTTGCTCATGGAAAACGGTGTAACAAGGGTGAACACTATCCCATATCACC
AGCTCACCGTCTTTCATTGCCATACGGAATTCCGGATGAGCATTCATCAGGCGGGCAAGAATGTGAATAA
AGGCCGGATAAAACTTGTGCTTATTTTTCTTTACGGTCTTTAAAAAGGCCGTAATATCCAGCTGAACGGT
CTGGTTATAGGTACATTGAGCAACTGACTGAAATGCCTCAAAATGTTCTTTACGATGCCATTGGGATATA
TCAACGGTGGTATATCCAGTGATTTTTTTCTCCATTTTAGCTTCCTTAGCTCCTGAAAATCTCGACGGAT
CCTAACTCAAAATCCACACATTATACGAGCCGGAAGCATAAAGTGTAAAGCCTGGGGTGCCTAATGCGGC
CGCCATAGTGACTGGATATGTTGTGTTTTACAGTATTATGTAGTCTGTTTTTTATGCAAAATCTAATTTA
ATATATTGATATTTATATCATTTTACGTTTCTCGTTCAGCTTTTTTGTACAAACTTGTTGATCAATCGAT
GCTAGCCCCTGGGGAGAGAGGTCGGTGATTCGGTCAACGAGGGAGCCGACTGCCGACGTGCGCTCCGGAG
GCTTGCAGAATGCGGAACACCGCGCGGGCAGGAACAGGGCCCACACTACCGCCCCACACCCCGCCTCCCG
CACCGCCCCTTCCCGGCCGCTGCTCTCGGCGCGCCCTGCTGAGCAGCCGCTATTGGCCACAGCCCATCGC
GGTCGGCGCGCTGCCATTGCTCCCTGGCGCTGTCCGTCTGCGAGGGTACTAGTGAGACGTGCGGCTTCCG
TTTGTCACGTCCGGCACGCCGCGAACCGCAAGGAACCTTCCCGACTTAGGGGCGGAGCAGGAAGCGTCGC
CGGGGGGCCCACAAGGGTAGCGGCGAAGATCCGGGTGACGCTGCGAACGGACGTGAAGAATGTGCGAGAC
CCAGGGTCGGCGCCGCTGCGTTTCCCGGAACCACGCCCAGAGCAGCCGCGTCCCTGCGCAAACCCAGGGC
TGCCTTGGAAAAGGCGCAACCTGCAGGCCTCGAGCCGGCGCCAAAGTGGATCTCTGCTGTCCCTGTAATA
AACCCGAAAATTTTGAATTTTTGTAATTTGTTTTTGTAATTCTTTAGTTTGTATGTCTGTTGCTATTATG
TCTACTATTCTTTCCCCTGCACTGTACCCCCCAATCCCCCCTTTTCTTTTAAAATTGTGGATGAATACTG
CCATTTGTCTCAAGATCTAGAATTCGTTAACTGGCACCGGGCTTGCGGGTCATGCACCAGGTGCGCGGTC
CTTCGGGCACCTCGACGTCGGCGGTGACGGTGAAGCCGAGCCGCTCGTAGAAGGGGAGGTTGCGGGGCGC
GGAGGTCTCCAGGAAGGCGGGCACCCCGGCGCGCTCGGCCGCCTCCACTCCGGGGAGCACGACGGCGCTG
CCCAGACCCTTGCCCTGGTGGTCGGGCGAGACGCCGACGGTGGCCAGGAACCACGCGGGCTCCTTGGGCC
GGTGCGGCGCCAGGAGGCCTTCCATCTGTTGCTGCGCGGCCAGCCGGGAACCGCTCAACTCGGCCATGCG
CGGGCCGATCTCGGCGAACACCGCCCCCGCTTCGACGCTCTCCGGCGTGGTCCAGACCGCCACGGCGGCG
CCGTCGTCCGCGACCCACACCTTGCCGATGTCGAGCCCGACGCGCGTGAGGAAGAGTTCTTGCAGCTCGG
TGACCCGCTCGATGTGGCGGTCCGGATCGACGGTGTGGCGCGTGGCGGGGTAGTCGGCGAACGCGGCGGC
GAGGGTGCGTACGGCCCTGGGGACGTCGTCGCGGGTGGCGAGGCGCACCGTGGGCTTGTACTCGGTCATG
GTAAGCTCCGGTGGTACCTCTAGAAAGCTTTTTGCAAAAGCCTAGGCCTCCAAAAAAGCCTCCTCACTAC
TTCTGGAATAGCTCAGAGGCCGAGGCGGCCTCGGCCTCTGCATAAATAAAAAAAATTAGTCAGCCATGGG
GCGGAGAATGGGCGGAACTGGGCGGAGTTAGGGGCGGGATGGGCGGAGTTAGGGGCGGGACTATGGTTGC
TGACTAATTGAGACGCATGCTTTGCATACTTCTGCCTGCTGGGGAGCCTGGGGACTTTCCACACCTGGTT
GCTGACTAATTGAGATGCAATGCATGGGTCCCCTCGGGGTTGGGAGGTGGGTCTGAAACGATAATGGTGA
ATATCCCTGCCTAACTCTATTCACTATAGAAAGTACAGCAAAAACTATTCTTAAACCTACCAAGCCTCCT
ACTATCATTATGAATAATTTTATATACCACAGCCAATTTGTTATGTTAAACCAATTCCACAAACTTGCCC
ATTTATCTAATTCCAATAATTCTTGTTCATTCTTTTCTTGCTGGTTTTGCGATTCTTCAATTAAGGAGTG
TATTAAGCTTGTGTAATTGTTAATTTCTCTGTCCCACTCCATCCAGGTCGTGTGATTCCAAATCTGTTCC
AGAGATTTATTACTCCAACTAGCATTCCAAGGCACAGCAGTGGTGCAAATGAGTTTTCCAGAGCAACCCC
AAATCCCCAGGAGCTGTTGATCCTTTAGGTATCTTTCCACAGCCAGGATTCTTGCCTGGAGCTGCTTGAT
GCCCCAGACTGTGAGTTGCAACAGA
