>Addgene plasmid #41391 | pLEX_306 | addgene partial sequence | sequence record 55730 | CAT-R 5'-GCAACTGACTGAAATGCCTC-3'
TTGGGATATATCAACGGTGGTATATCCAGTGATTTTTTTCTCCATTTTAGCTTCCTTAGCTCCTGAAAAT
CTCGACGGATCCTAACTCAAAATCCACACATTATACGAGCCGGAAGCATAAAGTGTAAAGCCTGGGGTGC
CTAATGCGGCCGCCATAGTGACTGGATATGTTGTGTTTTACAGTATTATGTAGTCTGTTTTTTATGCAAA
ATCTAATTTAATATATTGATATTTATATCATTTTACGTTTCTCGTTCAGCTTTTTTGTACAAACTTGTTG
ATCAATCGATGCTAGCCCCTGGGGAGAGAGGTCGGTGATTCGGTCAACGAGGGAGCCGACTGCCGACGTG
CGCTCCGGAGGCTTGCAGAATGCGGAACACCGCGCGGGCAGGAACAGGGCCCACACTACCGCCCCACACC
CCGCCTCCCGCACCGCCCCTTCCCGGCCGCTGCTCTCGGCGCGCCCTGCTGAGCAGCCGCTATTGGCCAC
AGCCCATCGCGGTCGGCGCGCTGCCATTGCTCCCTGGCGCTGTCCGTCTGCGAGGGTACTAGTGAGACGT
GCGGCTTCCGTTTGTCACGTCCGGCACGCCGCGAACCGCAAGGAACCTTCCCGACTTAGGGGCGGAGCAG
GAAGCGTCGCCGGGGGGCCCACAAGGGTAGCGGCGAAGATCCGGGTGACGCTGCGAACGGACGTGAAGAA
TGTGCGAGACCCAGGGTCGGCGCCGCTGCGTTTCCCGGAACCACGCCCAGAGCAGCCGCGTCCCTGCGCA
AACCCAGGGCTGCCTTGGAAAAGGCGCAACCTGCAGGCCTCGAGCCGGCGCCAAAGTGGATCTCTGCTGT
CCCTGTAATAAACC
