>Addgene plasmid #41391 | pLEX_306 | addgene partial sequence | sequence record 56148 | ccdB-Fwd 5'-GCATGATGACCACCGATATG-3'
AGTGGCTGATCTCAGCCACCGCGAAAATGACATCAAAAACGCCATTAACCTGATGTTCTGGGGAATATAA
ATGTCAGGCTCCCTTATACACAGCCAGTCTGCAGGTCGACCATAGTGACTGGATATGTTGTGTTTTACAG
TATTATGTAGTCTGTTTTTTATGCAAAATCTAATTTAATATATTGATATTTATATCATTTTACGTTTCTC
GTTCAGCTTTCTTGTACAAAGTGGTTGATATCGGTAAGCCTATCCCTAACCCTCTCCTCGGTCTCGATTC
TACGTAGTAATGAACTAGTACCGGTTAAGTCGACAATCAACGCGTTAAGTCGACAATCAACCTCTGGATT
ACAAAATTTGTGAAAGATTGACTGGTATTCTTAACTATGTTGCTCCTTTTACGCTATGTGGATACGCTGC
TTTAATGCCTTTGTATCATGCTATTGCTTCCCGTATGGCTTTCATTTTCTCCTCCTTGTATAAATCCTGG
TTGCTGTCTCTTTATGAGGAGTTGTGGCCCGTTGTCAGGCAACGTGGCGTGGTGTGCACTGTGTTTGCTG
ACGCAACCCCCACTGGTTGGGGCATTGCCACCACCTGTCAGCTCCTTTCCGGGACTTTCGCTTTCCCCCT
CCCTATTGCCACGGCGGAACTCATCGCCGCCTGCCTTGCCCGCTGCTGGACAGGGGCTCGGCTGTTGGGC
ACTGACAATTCCGTGGTGTTGTCGGGGAAATCATCGTCCTTTCCTTGGCTGCTCGCCTGTGTTGCCACCT
GGATTCTGCGCGGGACGTCCTTCTGCTACGTCCCTTCGGCCCTCAATCCAGCGGACCTTCCTTCCCGCGG
CCTGCTGCCGGCTCTGCGGCCTCTTCCGCGTCTTCGCCTTCGCCC
