>Addgene plasmid #41391 | pLEX_306 | addgene partial sequence | sequence record 56684 | puro-variant-R  5'-gtgggcttgtactcggtcat-3'
CTCTAGAAGCTTTTTGCAAAGCCTAGGCCTCCAAAAAAGCCTCCTCACTACTTCTGGAATAGCTCAGAGG
CCGAGGCGGCCTCGGCCTCTGCATAAATAAAAAAAATTAGTCAGCCATGGGGCGGAGAATGGGCGGAACT
GGGCGGAGTTAGGGGCGGGATGGGCGGAGTTAGGGGCGGGACTATGGTTGCTGACTAATTGAGACGCATG
CTTTGCATACTTCTGCCTGCTGGGGAGCCTGGGGACTTTCCACACCTGGTTGCTGACTAATTGAGATGCA
ATGCATGGGTCCCCTCGGGGTTGGGAGGTGGGTCTGAAACGATAATGGTGAATATCCCTGCCTAACTCTA
TTCACTATAGAAAGTACAGCAAAAACTATTCTTAAACCTACCAAGCCTCCTACTATCATTATGAATAATT
TTATATACCACAGCCAATTTGTTATGTTAAACCAATTCCACAAACTTGCCCATTTATCTAATTCCAATAA
TTCTTGTTCATTCTTTTCTTGCTGGTTTTGCGATTCTTCAATTAAGGAGTGTATTAAGCTTGTGTAATTG
TTAATTTCTCTGTCCCACTCCATCCAGGTCGTGTGATTCCAAATCTGTTCCAGAGATTTATTACTCCAAC
TAGCATTCCAAGGCACAGCAGTGGTGCAAATGAGTTTTCCAGAGCAACCCCAAATCCCCAGGAGCTGTTG
ATCCTTTAGGTATCTTTCCACAGCCAGGATTCTTGCCTGGAGCTGCTTGATGCCCCAGACTGTGAGTTGC
AACAGATGCTGTTGCGCCTCAATAGCCCTCAGCAAATTGTTCTGCTGCTGCACTATACCAGACAATAATT
GTCTGGCCTGTACCGTCAGCGTCATTGACGCTGCGCCCATAGTGCTTCCTGCTGCTCCCAAGAACCCAAG
GAACAAAGCTCC
